Addgene plasmid #83819: pCMV-GATA3gfp
Purpose: Mammalian expression of GATA3 fused to GFP
Depositing lab: Douglas Engel. Depositing organization: Northwestern University.
Backbone
  Vector backbone: pIRES2-EGFP
  Backbone manufacturer: Clontech
  Total vector size (bp): 7370
  Vector type: Mammalian Expression
  Selectable markers: Neomycin (select with G418)
Growth in bacteria
  Bacterial resistance: Kanamycin, 50 μg/mL
  Growth temperature: 37°C
  Growth strain: DH5alpha
  Copy number: Unknown
Gene/Insert
  Gene/Insert name: GATA3
  Species: M. musculus (mouse)
  Entrez Gene: Gata3 (a.k.a. Gata-3, jal)
  Promoter: CMV
  Tag / fusion protein: GFP (C terminal on backbone)
  Cloning method: Restriction Enzyme; 5′ cloning site EcoRI (not destroyed); 3′ cloning site NotI (not destroyed)
  Sequencing primers: 5′ CMV-F; 3′ SV40pA-R
Terms and licenses: Academic/Nonprofit Terms; Industry Terms: Not Available to Industry
How to cite: pCMV-GATA3gfp was a gift from Douglas Engel (Addgene plasmid # 83819 ; http://n2t.net/addgene:83819 ; RRID:Addgene_83819)
