[The description below was written by a language model from this plasmid's Addgene catalogue record and pLannotate feature annotations shown in this document.]
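Description:
pCMV-GATA3gfp is a mammalian expression plasmid built on the Clontech pIRES2-EGFP backbone and designed to produce mouse GATA3 fused at its C terminus to GFP. Transcription is driven by the human cytomegalovirus immediate early enhancer and promoter and terminated by an SV40 polyadenylation signal. In the annotated sequence the Gata3 coding region runs directly into the EGFP coding region, with the two annotations abutting. This fits a direct translational fusion rather than the bicistronic arrangement the backbone name suggests, and no IRES is annotated. About 1.3 kb lies between the remnant of the multiple cloning site and the start of the Gata3 open reading frame. It carries no meaningful annotation, and the record does not say what it contains. The insert was cloned between EcoRI and NotI sites, both retained. GATA3 is a zinc-finger transcriptional activator that binds GATA-type motifs and is required for T-helper 2 differentiation.

The plasmid is propagated in E. coli through a high-copy ColE1/pUC-type origin. An f1 origin is also present, which allows single-stranded DNA production. A single Tn5 aminoglycoside phosphotransferase gene serves as a dual marker. A bacterial promoter expresses it for kanamycin selection, and the SV40 early promoter, paired with an HSV TK polyadenylation signal, expresses it for G418 selection of stably transfected mammalian cells. Several short fragment hits (ARG4 promoter, large T antigen, ble, bGH poly(A)) are probably residual or incidental matches rather than functional parts. The sequenced record is 7,319 nt, slightly shorter than the 7,370 bp listed in the catalogue. The construct suits transient or stable expression of fluorescently tagged GATA3, so that the protein can be followed by its fluorescence.
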