Features (pLannotate 1.2.2; 16 found; start..end, strand, type, name):
     68..371     +  enhancer       CMV enhancer: human cytomegalovirus immediate early enhancer
    372..575     +  promoter       CMV promoter: human cytomegalovirus (CMV) immediate early promoter
    598..641     +  misc_feature   MCS (fragment): multiple cloning site
   1630..1646    -  promoter       ARG4 promoter (fragment): S. cerevisiae ARG4
   1949..3274    +  CDS            Gata3: GATA3_MOUSE - Also known as Gata-3. Experimental evidence at protein level: Swiss-Prot protein existence level 1. Transcriptional activator which binds to the enhancer of the T-cell receptor alpha and delta genes. Binds to the consensus sequence 5'-AGATAG-3'. Required for the T-helper 2 (Th2) differentiation process following immune and inflammatory responses. From Mus musculus (Mouse).
   3272..3991    +  CDS            EGFP: the original enhanced GFP (Yang et al., 1996) mammalian codon-optimized
   4008..4091    +  CDS            large T antigen (fragment): large T antigen from SV40 (simian virus 40)
   4114..4235    +  polyA_signal   SV40 poly(A) signal: SV40 polyadenylation signal
   4269..4697    -  rep_origin     f1 ori (sequence partly withheld): f1 bacteriophage origin of replication; arrow indicates direction of (+) strand synthesis
   4724..4828    +  promoter       AmpR promoter: bla
   4830..5187    +  promoter       SV40 promoter: SV40 enhancer and early promoter
   5222..6016    +  CDS            NeoR/KanR: aminoglycoside phosphotransferase from Tn5; aph(3')-II (or nptII); confers resistance to neomycin, kanamycin, and G418 (Geneticin®)
   6037..6189    +  CDS            ble (fragment): BLE_KLEPN - Experimental evidence at protein level: Swiss-Prot protein existence level 1. Binding protein with a strong affinity to the bleomycin family of antibiotics. Binds to CL990; an antimitotic-antibiotic compound. From Klebsiella pneumoniae.
   6248..6295    +  polyA_signal   HSV TK poly(A) signal: herpes simplex virus thymidine kinase polyadenylation signal (Cole and Stacy, 1985)
   6386..6402    -  polyA_signal   bGH poly(A) signal (fragment): bovine growth hormone polyadenylation signal
   6624..7212    +  rep_origin     ori: high-copy-number ColE1/pMB1/pBR322/pUC origin of replication
>Addgene plasmid #83819 | pCMV-GATA3gfp | addgene full sequence | sequence record 166278 | Addgene NGS results
CATGCATTAGTTATTAATAGTAATCAATTACGGGGTCATTAGTTCATAGCCCATATATGGAGTTCCGCGT
TACATAACTTACGGTAAATGGCCCGCCTGGCTGACCGCCCAACGACCCCCGCCCATTGACGTCAATAATG
ACGTATGTTCCCATAGTAACGCCAATAGGGACTTTCCATTGACGTCAATGGGTGGAGTATTTACGGTAAA
CTGCCCACTTGGCAGTACATCAAGTGTATCATATGCCAAGTACGCCCCCTATTGACGTCAATGACGGTAA
ATGGCCCGCCTGGCATTATGCCCAGTACATGACCTTATGGGACTTTCCTACTTGGCAGTACATCTACGTA
TTAGTCATCGCTATTACCATGGTGATGCGGTTTTGGCAGTACATCAATGGGCGTGGATAGCGGTTTGACT
CACGGGGATTTCCAAGTCTCCACCCCATTGACGTCAATGGGAGTTTGTTTTGGCACCAAAATCAACGGGA
CTTTCCAAAATGTCGTAACAACTCCGCCCCATTGACGCAAATGGGCGGTAGGCGTGTACGGTGGGAGGTC
TATATAAGCAGAGCTGGTTTAGTGAACCGTCAGATCCGCTAGCGCTACCGGACTCAGATCTCGAGCTCAA
GCTTCGAATTCCCTCCTGCCTGTCCCCTCTGCCCCAAGCCCGGGCGGGCCTCGCCCACCCTGCCCGCGGC
CCCTCTGCCCTAGGCGGCCCTTGGCGGCGCCCCTTTCCGGTCAGTAGAGGGGCGGGAGGAGGGGCGGCGG
TGTGCCGGGGTGGGTGGGGGGGATGGGATGGGGGTGGAGGTGAAGTCCTGGAGCGGGTTTGGGTTGCAGT
TTCCTTGTGCTGAGGATCGTGTCCCCTCCTGCCAGCGCCAGGCTCCTCCCCCTCGGCGCGGATGACACTA
GAACCTCCTTAAGTTGCGTCGCGCCACAGCTGTCTGCGAACACTGAGCTGCCTGGCGCCGTCTTGATAGT
TTCAGAAAGAATGCATTCCCTGTAAAAAAAAAATACTGAGAGAGGGAGAGGAGAAAGAGAGAGAGACTGA
GAGAGCGAGACATAGAGAGCTACGCAATCTGACCGGGCAGGTCACACGCCTCCTCCTCCTCCTCTACGCT
CCTTGCTACTCAGGTTGGTATTGTGACTTGTGACTTTTTTTTTTTTTTTAAGTTTGATATCACTCCCTCC
TCTTGGAGGGACTGTTTGTGTGTGTGTGTTTGGGGGTTTGTTTGTTTGGTTTTTTGTAAACTAAAAGCTC
AGCTTTCTCCTTTTGGAGGATTTGTAGTGGTTGGAAAGATCCTGGGGCCGGTGTCCTCCAGGGAGGACTT
GTCCCCAAGTTTTAATTGCTTAGTCAGTCCTGGGCTCCTGCGAGCCTGGCTGTCGGAGGTGTGCTGCGGA
GCTTGGCTTCTTTCCCTCCGGGTCTTCGCGTGCGTGTGCACGTCCCGGGTGAGTCGGCCCTGCAGGAAGC
TTGCGAAGACCTAGTGCCCTCCAGAATTTCAGGTGTTAAAAGTTCTTACACCTCATTCAGGTCTCTCTTT
CTCTCCCTTGCAGGTGATCGGAAGAGCAACCGTCTCTGAGCGCCAAGGAATCAGTGTGCAGTGTGGTCAC
ACTCGGATTCCTCTCTCCCTCCTTTTTTTTTTTTTTTTTTTGACCCCTTTATTCCTCCGTGTCTGCTTTT
TTTTTGGGGGGGGGGATCGCCCTCATTCTTTTCTTTTTCTTCTTTCCCTTCCTTTCCTTTGCTAAACTAT
CCCGCAAAGATTTTTCTTTCCTCCCTAAACCCTCCTTTTTGCTCTCCTTTTCTATACCCTTAACTGCAAA
CAAACCATTAAACGACCCCTCTCCTGGGCCTCCGACGGCAGGAGTCCGCGGACCTCCCAGGCCGACAGCC
CTCCCTCTACCCGCGAGGGTTCCGGGCCGGGCGAGAGGGCGCGAGCACAGCCGAGGCCATGGAGGTGACT
GCGGACCAGCCGCGCTGGGTGAGCCACCATCACCCCGCGGTCCTCAACGGTCAGCACCCAGACACGCACC
ACCCGGGCCTCGGCCATTCGTACATGGAAGCTCAGTATCCGCTGACGGAAGAGGTGGACGTACTTTTTAA
CATCGATGGTCAAGGCAACCACGTCCCGTCCTACTACGGAAACTCCGTCAGGGCTACGGTGCAGAGGTAT
CCTCCGACCCACCACGGGAGCCAGGTATGCCGCCCGCCTCTGCTGCACGGATCTCTGCCCTGGCTGGATG
GCGGCAAAGCCCTGAGCAGCCACCACACCGCCTCGCCCTGGAACCTCAGCCCCTTCTCCAAGACGTCCAT
CCACCACGGCTCTCCGGGGCCTCTGTCCGTTTACCCTCCGGCTTCATCCTCTTCTCTGGCGGCCGGCCAC
TCCAGTCCTCATCTCTTCACCTTCCCGCCCACCCCGCCGAAAGACGTCTCCCCAGACCCGTCGCTGTCCA
CCCCGGGATCCGCCGGGTCGGCCAGGCAAGATGAGAAAGAGTGCCTCAAGTATCAGGTGCAGCTGCCAGA
TAGCATGAAGCTGGAGACGTCTCACTCTCGAGGCAGCATGACCACCCTGGGTGGGGCCTCATCCTCAGCC
CACCACCCCATTACCACCTATCCGCCCTATGTGCCCGAGTACAGCTCTGGACTCTTCCCACCCAGCAGCC
TGCTGGGAGGATCCCCTACCGGGTTCGGATGTAAGTCGAGGCCCAAGGCACGATCCAGCACAGAAGGCAG
GGAGTGTGTGAACTGCGGGGCAACCTCTACCCCACTGTGGCGGCGAGATGGTACCGGGCACTACCTTTGC
AATGCCTGCGGACTCTACCATAAAATGAATGGGCAGAACCGGCCCCTTATCAAGCCCAAGCGAAGGCTGT
CGGCAGCAAGGAGAGCAGGGACATCCTGCGCGAACTGTCAGACCACCACCACCACCCTCTGGAGGAGGAA
CGCTAATGGGGACCCGGTCTGCAATGCCTGTGGGCTGTACTACAAGCTTCATAATATTAACAGACCCCTG
ACTATGAAGAAAGAAGGCATCCAGACCCGAAACCGGAAGATGTCTAGCAAATCGAAAAAGTGCAAAAAGG
TGCATGACGCGCTGGAGGACTTCCCCAAGAGCAGCTCCTTCAACCCGGCCGCTCTCTCCAGACACATGTC
ATCCCTGAGCCACATCTCTCCCTTCAGCCACTCCAGCCACATGCTGACCACACCGACGCCCATGCATCCG
CCCTCCGGCCTCTCCTTCGGACCTCACCACCCTTCCAGCATGGTCACCGCCATGGTGAGCAAGGGCGAGG
AGCTGTTCACCGGGGTGGTGCCCATCCTGGTCGAGCTGGACGGCGACGTAAACGGCCACAAGTTCAGCGT
GTCCGGCGAGGGCGAGGGCGATGCCACCTACGGCAAGCTGACCCTGAAGTTCATCTGCACCACCGGCAAG
CTGCCCGTGCCCTGGCCCACCCTCGTGACCACCCTGACCTACGGCGTGCAGTGCTTCAGCCGCTACCCCG
ACCACATGAAGCAGCACGACTTCTTCAAGTCCGCCATGCCCGAAGGCTACGTCCAGGAGCGCACCATCTT
CTTCAAGGACGACGGCAACTACAAGACCCGCGCCGAGGTGAAGTTCGAGGGCGACACCCTGGTGAACCGC
ATCGAGCTGAAGGGCATCGACTTCAAGGAGGACGGCAACATCCTGGGGCACAAGCTGGAGTACAACTACA
ACAGCCACAACGTCTATATCATGGCCGACAAGCAGAAGAACGGCATCAAGGTGAACTTCAAGATCCGCCA
CAACATCGAGGACGGCAGCGTGCAGCTCGCCGACCACTACCAGCAGAACACCCCCATCGGCGACGGCCCC
GTGCTGCTGCCCGACAACCACTACCTGAGCACCCAGTCCGCCCTGAGCAAAGACCCCAACGAGAAGCGCG
ATCACATGGTCCTGCTGGAGTTCGTGACCGCCGCCGGGATCACTCTCGGCATGGACGAGCTGTACAAGTA
AAGCGGCCGCGACTCTAGATCATAATCAGCCATACCACATTTGTAGAGGTTTTACTTGCTTTAAAAAACC
TCCCACACCTCCCCCTGAACCTGAAACATAAAATGAATGCAATTGTTGTTGTTAACTTGTTTATTGCAGC
TTATAATGGTTACAAATAAAGCAATAGCATCACAAATTTCACAAATAAAGCATTTTTTTCACTGCATTCT
AGTTGTGGTTTGTCCAAACTCATCAATGTATCTTAAGGCGTAAATTGTAAGCGTTAATATTTTGTTAAAA
TTCGCGTTAAATTTTTGTTAAATCAGCTCATTTTTTAACCAATAGGCCGAAATCGGCAAAATCCCTTATA
AATCAAAAGAATAGACCGAGATAGGGT
[37 nt withheld, positions 4368-4404]
AAAGAACGTGGACTCCAACGTCAAAGG
[49 nt withheld, positions 4432-4480]
T
[91 nt withheld, positions 4482-4572]
G
[124 nt withheld, positions 4574-4697]
CAGGTGGCACTTTTCGGGGAAATGTGCGCGGAACCCCTATTTGTTTATTTTTCTAAATACATTCAAATAT
GTATCCGCTCATGAGACAATAACCCTGATAAATGCTTCAATAATATTGAAAAAGGAAGAGTCCTGAGGCG
GAAAGAACCAGCTGTGGAATGTGTGTCAGTTAGGGTGTGGAAAGTCCCCAGGCTCCCCAGCAGGCAGAAG
TATGCAAAGCATGCATCTCAATTAGTCAGCAACCAGGTGTGGAAAGTCCCCAGGCTCCCCAGCAGGCAGA
AGTATGCAAAGCATGCATCTCAATTAGTCAGCAACCATAGTCCCGCCCCTAACTCCGCCCATCCCGCCCC
TAACTCCGCCCAGTTCCGCCCATTCTCCGCCCCATGGCTGACTAATTTTTTTTATTTATGCAGAGGCCGA
GGCCGCCTCGGCCTCTGAGCTATTCCAGAAGTAGTGAGGAGGCTTTTTTGGAGGCCTAGGCTTTTGCAAA
GATCGATCAAGAGACAGGATGAGGATCGTTTCGCATGATTGAACAAGATGGATTGCACGCAGGTTCTCCG
GCCGCTTGGGTGGAGAGGCTATTCGGCTATGACTGGGCACAACAGACAATCGGCTGCTCTGATGCCGCCG
TGTTCCGGCTGTCAGCGCAGGGGCGCCCGGTTCTTTTTGTCAAGACCGACCTGTCCGGTGCCCTGAATGA
ACTGCAAGACGAGGCAGCGCGGCTATCGTGGCTGGCCACGACGGGCGTTCCTTGCGCAGCTGTGCTCGAC
GTTGTCACTGAAGCGGGAAGGGACTGGCTGCTATTGGGCGAAGTGCCGGGGCAGGATCTCCTGTCATCTC
ACCTTGCTCCTGCCGAGAAAGTATCCATCATGGCTGATGCAATGCGGCGGCTGCATACGCTTGATCCGGC
TACCTGCCCATTCGACCACCAAGCGAAACATCGCATCGAGCGAGCACGTACTCGGATGGAAGCCGGTCTT
GTCGATCAGGATGATCTGGACGAAGAGCATCAGGGGCTCGCGCCAGCCGAACTGTTCGCCAGGCTCAAGG
CGAGCATGCCCGACGGCGAGGATCTCGTCGTGACCCATGGCGATGCCTGCTTGCCGAATATCATGGTGGA
AAATGGCCGCTTTTCTGGATTCATCGACTGTGGCCGGCTGGGTGTGGCGGACCGCTATCAGGACATAGCG
TTGGCTACCCGTGATATTGCTGAAGAGCTTGGCGGCGAATGGGCTGACCGCTTCCTCGTGCTTTACGGTA
TCGCCGCTCCCGATTCGCAGCGCATCGCCTTCTATCGCCTTCTTGACGAGTTCTTCTGAGCGGGACTCTG
GGGTTCGAAATGACCGACCAAGCGACGCCCAACCTGCCATCACGAGATTTCGATTCCACCGCCGCCTTCT
ATGAAAGGTTGGGCTTCGGAATCGTTTTCCGGGACGCCGGCTGGATGATCCTCCAGCGCGGGGATCTCAT
GCTGGAGTTCTTCGCCCACCCTAGGGGGAGGCTAACTGAAACACGGAAGGAGACAATACCGGAAGGAACC
CGCGCTATGACGGCAATAAAAAGACAGAATAAAACGCACGGTGTTGGGTCGTTTGTTCATAAACGCGGGG
TTCGGTCCCAGGGCTGGCACTCTGTCGATACCCCACCGAGACCCCATTGGGGCCAATACGCCCGCGTTTC
TTCCTTTTCCCCACCCCACCCCCCAAGTTCGGGTGAAGGCCCAGGGCTCGCAGCCAACGTCGGGGCGGCA
GGCCCTGCCATAGCCTCAGGTTACTCATATATACTTTAGATTGATTTAAAACTTCATTTTTAATTTAAAA
GGATCTAGGTGAAGATCCTTTTTGATAATCTCATGACCAAAATCCCTTAACGTGAGTTTTCGTTCCACTG
AGCGTCAGACCCCGTAGAAAAGATCAAAGGATCTTCTTGAGATCCTTTTTTTCTGCGCGTAATCTGCTGC
TTGCAAACAAAAAAACCACCGCTACCAGCGGTGGTTTGTTTGCCGGATCAAGAGCTACCAACTCTTTTTC
CGAAGGTAACTGGCTTCAGCAGAGCGCAGATACCAAATACTGTTCTTCTAGTGTAGCCGTAGTTAGGCCA
CCACTTCAAGAACTCTGTAGCACCGCCTACATACCTCGCTCTGCTAATCCTGTTACCAGTGGCTGCTGCC
AGTGGCGATAAGTCGTGTCTTACCGGGTTGGACTCAAGACGATAGTTACCGGATAAGGCGCAGCGGTCGG
GCTGAACGGGGGGTTCGTGCACACAGCCCAGCTTGGAGCGAACGACCTACACCGAACTGAGATACCTACA
GCGTGAGCTATGAGAAAGCGCCACGCTTCCCGAAGGGAGAAAGGCGGACAGGTATCCGGTAAGCGGCAGG
GTCGGAACAGGAGAGCGCACGAGGGAGCTTCCAGGGGGAAACGCCTGGTATCTTTATAGTCCTGTCGGGT
TTCGCCACCTCTGACTTGAGCGTCGATTTTTGTGATGCTCGTCAGGGGGGCGGAGCCTATGGAAAAACGC
CAGCAACGCGGCCTTTTTACGGTTCCTGGCCTTTTGCTGGCCTTTTGCTCACATGTTCTTTCCTGCGTTA
TCCCCTGATTCTGTGGATAACCGTATTACCGC
