>Addgene plasmid #83819 | pCMV-GATA3gfp | addgene partial sequence | sequence record 161410 | SV40pA-R 5'-GAAATTTGTGATGCTATTGC-3'
GCATAAACAAGTTAACAACAACAATTGCATTCATTTTATGTTTCAGGTTCAGGGGGAGGTGTGGGAGGTT
TTTTAAAGCAAGTAAAACCTCTACAAATGTGGTATGGCTGATTATGATCTAGAGTCGCGGCCGCTTTACT
TGTACAGCTCGTCCATGCCGAGAGTGATCCCGGCGGCGGTCACGAACTCCAGCAGGACCATGTGATCGCG
CTTCTCGTTGGGGTCTTTGCTCAGGGCGGACTGGGTGCTCAGGTAGTGGTTGTCGGGCAGCAGCACGGGG
CCGTCGCCGATGGGGGTGTTCTGCTGGTAGTGGTCGGCGAGCTGCACGCTGCCGTCCTCGATGTTGTGGC
GGATCTTGAAGTTCACCTTGATGCCGTTCTTCTGCTTGTCGGCCATGATATAGACGTTGTGGCTGTTGTA
GTTGTACTCCAGCTTGTGCCCCAGGATGTTGCCGTCCTCCTTGAAGTCGATGCCCTTCAGCTCGATGCGG
TTCACCAGGGTGTCGCCCTCGAACTTCACCTCGGCGCGGGTCTTGTAGTTGCCGTCGTCCTTGAAGAAGA
TGGTGCGCTCCTGGACGTAGCCTTCGGGCATGGCGGACTTGAAGAAGTCGTGCTGCTTCATGTGGTCGGG
GTAGCGGCTGAAGCACTGCACGCCGTAGGTCAGGGTGGTCACGAGGGTGGGCCAGGGCACGGGCAGCTTG
CCGGTGGTGCAGATGAACTTCAGGGTCAGCTTGCCGTAGGTGGCATCGCCCTCGCCCTCGCCGGACACGC
TGAACTTGTGGCCGTTTACGTCGCCGTCCAGCTCGACCAGGATGGGCACCACCCCGGTGAACAGCTCCTC
GCCCTTGCTCACCATGGCGGTGACCATGCTGGAAGGGTGGTGAGGTCCGAAGGAGAGGCCGGAGGGCGGA
TGCATGGGCGTCGGTGTGGTCAGCATGTGGCTGGAGTGGCTGAAGGGAGAGATGTGGCTCAGGGATGACA
TGTGTCTGGAGAGAGCGGCCGGGTTGAAGGAGCTGCTCTTGGGGAAGTCCTCCAGCGCGTCATGCACCTT
TTTGCACTTTTTCGATTTGCTAGACATCTTCCGGTTTC
