>Addgene plasmid #83819 | pCMV-GATA3gfp | addgene partial sequence | sequence record 162938 | CMV-F 5'-CGCAAATGGGCGGTAGGCGTG-3'
CAGAGCTGGTTAGTGAACCGTCAGATCCGCTAGCGCTACCGGACTCAGATCTCGAGCTCAAGCTTCGAAT
TCCCTCCTGCCTGTCCCCTCTGCCCCAAGCCCGGGCGGGCCTCGCCCACCCTGCCCGCGGCCCCTCTGCC
CTAGGCGGCCCTTGGCGGCGCCCCTTTCCGGTCAGTAGAGGGGCGGGAGGAGGGGCGGCGGTGTGCCGGG
GTGGGTGGGGGGGATGGGATGGGG
